>Addgene plasmid #85794 | pGL4.23 WT 2014 EBOV + Mucin-Like Domain | addgene full sequence | sequence record 169925 | Addgene NGS Result
GAGCTACCAACTCTTTTTCCGAAGGTAACTGGCTTCAGCAGAGCGCAGATACCAAATACTGTTCTTCTAG
TGTAGCCGTAGTTAGGCCACCACTTCAAGAACTCTGTAGCACCGCCTACATACCTCGCTCTGCTAATCCT
GTTACCAGTGGCTGCTGCCAGTGGCGATAAGTCGTGTCTTACCGGGTTGGACTCAAGACGATAGTTACCG
GATAAGGCGCAGCGGTCGGGCTGAACGGGGGGTTCGTGCACACAGCCCAGCTTGGAGCGAACGACCTACA
CCGAACTGAGATACCTACAGCGTGAGCTATGAGAAAGCGCCACGCTTCCCGAAGGGAGAAAGGCGGACAG
GTATCCGGTAAGCGGCAGGGTCGGAACAGGAGAGCGCACGAGGGAGCTTCCAGGGGGAAACGCCTGGTAT
CTTTATAGTCCTGTCGGGTTTCGCCACCTCTGACTTGAGCGTCGATTTTTGTGATGCTCGTCAGGGGGGC
GGAGCCTATGGAAAAACGCCAGCAACGCGGCCTTTTTACGGTTCCTGGCCTTTTGCTGGCCTTTTGCTCA
CATGTTCTTTCCTGCGTTATCCCCTGATTCTGTGGATAACCGTATTACCGCCTTTGAGTGAGCTGATACC
GCTCGCCGCAGCCGAACGACCGAGCGCAGCGAGTCAGTGAGCGAGGAAGCGGAAGAGCGCTGCCGGCACC
TGTCCTACGAGTTGCATGATAAAGAAGACAGTCATAAGTGCGGCGACGATAGTCATGCCCCGCGCCCACC
GGAAGGAGCTGACTGGGTTGAAGGCTCTCAAGGGCATCGGTCGACGGATCCTTATCGATTTTACCACATT
TGTAGAGGTTTTACTTGCTTTAAAAAACCTCCCACACCTCCCCCTGAACCTGAAACATAAAATGAATGCA
ATTGTTGTTGTTAACTTGTTTATTGCAGCTTATAATGGTTACAAATAAAGCAATAGCATCACAAATTTCA
CAAATAAAGCATTTTTTTCACTGCATTCTAGTTGTGGTTTGTCCAAACTCATCAATGTATCTTATCATGT
CTGCTCGAAGCGGCCGGCCGCCCCGACTCTAGACTAAAAGACAAATTTGCATATACAGAATAAAGCGATA
ACTGCAATTATAACACCTGTAACTCCAATACCTGCCGGTATCCATTGTCTCCATCCTGTCCACCAATTGT
CATTGTCCCCCTGGTCCGGAAGGGTTTTATCAACAAAATCATGAATAATCTGATCAATTTTGTCTGTTAT
GTTCTTGGTCCAATCATGTGGTTCGATACAGCAGTCCGGTCCCAAAATGTGGCATGTGCCACCCCATCGC
TGCAGCAGGAAGTCAATTGCCTTACGGTTGAGGATTGAAAAGGTTCGCAGCTCAGTTGTGGCTCTCAGGA
ACAGTTGGAGAGCTTGAGTCGTTTCGTTGGCCAGCTGCCTCAACCCACAGATTAAACCATCTTGGTTGTG
CATTAGCCCCTCTGTGTAAATTCCTTCGGCTGCTGGCCCGAAATATGGTATCCAGGCCAATCCGATTGCA
GCACCTTCATCCTGAGTAGTCCAGTAATGTAAATTGGGGTTGCATTTGGGTTGAGCATTGACAATTACTT
CTCTTCGAGTCCTTCTCCCGCCTGTGATCAGTCCTGCTACTCCAGCAATAGTATTGGTAATTAAGCCTAG
CTTCCCGCTGCTGGCACTCTCTTCTCCGGTATCTTGGTGATGAGTGTTGTTGTTGCCAGCAGTCTCGCTG
TAGTTTTGGGGGCTTGTCGTGGTGGCGAGGTCCAGGGAGTCAGCGCTCTTACTCGTGTTGGTGTTCTCTG
CTTTTAAGGGTCCGGCTGCGGTCGTGGCGGGGGGAGTGTCGGAGGCTGTGCTGTCGTTGTCTGCTCTACG
GTGATGTTGTCCAACTTGAGTTGCCTCAGAGATGTCAAGTTTATACACGGGTGTATTATGGGTGCTGTTG
TCCGGACCTGTTTTGGTTGTGGGAGGTTGAGGACTCGTGGAGATTGTGGCAAGGGTTGTCAGATGCGACA
CTGCAGCTTTCCTTCCTTGACTGTGCACTTGAACCATTGCAGAGGAATTTTCTGAAGCCATGATTTTGTG
GTCTTCATTTGTTGTGTTGGTCTCTGGGTCGGAAGAAGTTCGCGCCGGACTCTGACCACTGATGTTTTTG
GGTCCGTTTGATACAGCTGTGAAAGACAACTCTTCACTGCGAATTTTTCTAGTGAGGTTTTTTTTAGTTT
CCCAGAAGGCCCACTCCCCGATTGTTGTATCAATTTCGGGGTTGACCTTCCAAATTAGTTTTCCCGTGGT
GTTGCTCCTCTTCCCACTTGCATATATTGTCTCATTCAGCTGGAGCAGAAACTGTGGTGTGAATCTTGAT
TCAAGTTGGACGTAGGTCAAATTGTCAACCTCGAACAAGTACTCTGTCTCATTAGTTCCAAAACCGGTAG
CCTGATATCTAATTGTGGTAGAATAATAGCCACTCGACGGGTCCTCCGTTGCATTGACCGGCTCTCTCAA
GGGGTGTGAGCTGAAGAAGTCCTTCTTAGCTTGGGGCAGTATCAGAAATGCAACGACACCTTCAGCGAAA
GTCGTTCCTCGGTAGATAACTGTGGAAGCAAGTCGATCATACAGGAAGAAAGCACCCTCTTTGTGGAAGG
CAAAGTCTCCGGCACATGGTCCCGTTCCTGATACTTTGTGCACATACCGGCACCGGGGGAAGCCCCGAAT
CCCGTCTGGCGCTGCTGGTAGACACTCACTCCCGTCAGGTTTTTTGATTTCAAGATTGTAGCAGTTTTCA
GCCCATTCACCAGCTTCATAATTGACCACCTTTGGTGGGACACCGGACCTGAAGCCCCATCTTTTAGTCG
CAGATGGCACGTCAGTTGCCACTCCATTCCCCTCGAGATTCAGTCCAACTGATCTCAATTGATTTGTGGA
TGACAGTTTGTCACGACAAACTAGTTTGTCGACATCACTAACCTGTAATGTACTATTGTGGATAACTCCA
AGCGGGATGGAAAATGTTCTTTGGAAAAGGATAATTACCCAAAGAAAGAATGATGTCCTCTTGAATCGAT
CACGAGGTAACTGCAATATTCCTGTAACACCCATGGTGGCTTTACCAACAGTACCGGATTGCCAAGCTGG
AAGTCGAGCTTCCATTATATACCCTCTAGTGTCTAAGCTTGGCCGCCGAGGCCCCACCGTACACGCCTAC
CGCCCATTTGCGTCAATGGGGCGGAGTTGTTACGACATTTTGGAAAGTCCCGTTGATTTTGGTGCCAAAA
CAAACTCCCATTGACGTCAATGGGGTGGAGACTTGGAAATCCCCGTGAGTCAAACCGCTATCCACGCCCA
TTGATGTACTGCCAAAACCGCATCACCATGGTAATAGCGATGACTAATACGTAGATGTACTGCCAAGTAG
GAAAGTCCCATAAGGTCATGTACTGGGCATAATGCCAGGCGGGCCATTTACCGTCATTGACGTCAATAGG
GGGCGTACTTGGCATATGATACACTTGATGTACTGCCAAGTGGGCAGTTTACCGTAAATACTCCACCCAT
TGACGTCAATGGAAAGTCCCTATTGGCGTTACTATGGGAACATACGTCATTATTGACGTCAATGGGCGGG
GGTCGTTGGGCGGTCAGCCAGGCGGGCCATTTACCGTAAGTTATGTAACGCGGAACTCCATATATGGGCT
ATGAACTAATGACCCCGTAATTGATTACTATTAATAACTAGTCAATAATCAATGTCAACGCGTATATCTG
GCGGCCAGTTAGGCCAGAGAAATGTTCTGGCACCTGCACTTGCACTGGGGACAGCCTATTTTGCTAGTTT
GTTTTGTTTCGTTTTGTTTTGATGGAGAGCGTATGTTAGTACTATCGATTCACACAAAAAACCAACACAC
AGATGTAATGAAAATAAAGATATTTTATTGCGGCCTGTCCAATACCTCCCGTACCTTAATATTACTTACT
TATCCTTGAGAGACGTACTAGTAACCCTGATAAATGCTTCAATAATATTGAAAAAGGACGAGTATGAGCA
TCCAACATTTTCGTGTCGCACTCATTCCCTTCTTTGCGGCATTTTGCTTGCCTGTTTTTGCACACCCCGA
AACGCTGGTGAAAGTAAAAGATGCTGAAGATCAACTGGGTGCAAGAGTGGGCTATATCGAACTGGATCTC
AATAGCGGCAAGATCCTTGAGTCTTTCCGCCCCGAAGAACGATTCCCGATGATGAGCACTTTCAAAGTAC
TGCTATGTGGCGCGGTGTTGTCCCGTATAGACGCCGGGCAAGAGCAGCTTGGTCGCCGTATACACTACTC
ACAAAACGACTTGGTTGAGTACTCGCCGGTCACGGAAAAGCATCTTACGGATGGCATGACGGTAAGAGAA
TTGTGTAGTGCTGCCATTACCATGAGCGACAACACCGCGGCCAACTTACTTCTGACAACGATCGGAGGCC
CTAAGGAGCTGACTGCATTTCTTCATAATATGGGTGATCATGTGACCCGGCTTGACCGCTGGGAACCAGA
GTTGAACGAAGCCATACCGAACGACGAGCGTGATACCACGATGCCAGTAGCAATGGCCACAACTCTTCGG
AAACTACTCACTGGCGAACTTCTTACTCTAGCATCACGACAGCAGCTCATAGACTGGATGGAGGCGGACA
AAGTAGCAGGACCACTTCTTCGCTCGGCCCTCCCTGCTGGCTGGTTCATTGCTGACAAATCGGGGGCCGG
TGAACGCGGCTCTCGCGGCATCATTGCTGCGCTGGGGCCTGATGGTAAGCCCTCACGAATCGTAGTGATC
TACACGACGGGGAGTCAGGCCACTATGGACGAACGAAATAGGCAGATCGCTGAGATCGGTGCCTCACTGA
TCAAGCACTGGTAACCACTGCAGTGGTTTAGCATTTGCGGCCGCTGTCAGACCAAGTTTACTCATATATA
CTTTAGATTGATTTAAAACTTCATTTTTAATTTAAAAGGATCTAGGTGAAGATCCTTTTTGATAATCTCA
TGACCAAAATCCCTTAACGTGAGTTTTCGTTCCACTGAGCGTCAGACCCCGTAGAAAAGATCAAAGGATC
TTCTTGAGATCCTTTTTTTCTGCGCGTAATCTGCTGCTTGCAAACAAAAAAACCACCGCTACCAGCGGTG
GTTTGTTTGCCGGATCAA
Features (pLannotate 1.2.2; 12 found; start..end, strand, type, name):
    684..816     -  CDS            TcR (fragment): tetracycline efflux protein; tet; confers resistance to tetracycline
    832..900     +  CDS            large T antigen (fragment): large T antigen from SV40 (simian virus 40)
    923..1044    +  polyA_signal   SV40 poly(A) signal: SV40 polyadenylation signal
   1087..3114    -  CDS            GP: VGP_EBOZ5 - Experimental evidence at protein level: Swiss-Prot protein existence level 1. [GP2]: Acts as a class I viral fusion protein. Under the current model, the protein has at least 3 conformational states: pre- fusion native state, pre-hairpin intermediate state, and post-fusion hairpin state. During viral and target cell membrane fusion, the coiled coil regions (heptad repeats) assume a trimer-of-hairpins structure, positioning the fusion peptide in close proximity to the C-terminal region of the ectodomain. The formation of this structure appears to drive apposition and subsequent fusi
   3147..3178    -  promoter       minP: minimal TATA-box promoter with low basal activity
   3203..3386    -  promoter       CMV promoter (fragment): human cytomegalovirus (CMV) immediate early promoter
   3387..3766    -  enhancer       CMV enhancer: human cytomegalovirus immediate early enhancer
   3796..3887    -  misc_feature   pause site: RNA polymerase II transcriptional pause signal from the human α2 globin gene
   3901..3949    -  polyA_signal   poly(A) signal: synthetic polyadenylation signal
   4012..4053    +  promoter       AmpR promoter (fragment): bla
   4054..4914    +  CDS            AmpR: β-lactamase confers resistance to ampicillin, carbenicillin, and related antibiotics
   5114..504     +  rep_origin     ori (across the origin): high-copy-number ColE1/pMB1/pBR322/pUC origin of replication
