[The description below was written by a language model from this plasmid's Addgene catalogue record and pLannotate feature annotations shown in this document.]
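Description:
pGL4.23 WT 2014 EBOV + Mucin-Like Domain is a 5.2 kb mammalian expression plasmid built on the Promega pGL4.23 backbone. It carries the full-length glycoprotein (GP) of the Makona variant of Zaire ebolavirus, the lineage of the 2013–2016 West African epidemic. The roughly 2 kb GP open reading frame was cloned between NcoI and XbaI sites, the position normally occupied by the reporter gene in this vector family. The name indicates the wild-type 2014 sequence with the mucin-like domain retained rather than deleted.

The backbone was modified by inserting the human cytomegalovirus immediate-early enhancer and promoter upstream of the vector's minimal TATA-box promoter (minP), so GP transcription is strong and constitutive in mammalian cells. Upstream of this promoter block sit a synthetic poly(A) signal and an RNA polymerase II pause site from the human α2-globin gene, standard pGL4 elements that limit read-through transcription from the backbone into the expression cassette. An SV40 polyadenylation signal lies immediately downstream of the GP coding sequence. The annotation software places it on the opposite strand to GP, but its position matches the late SV40 terminator of the pGL4 design. The short hits labelled as tetracycline resistance and large T antigen fragments are partial matches, not functional genes.

In bacteria the plasmid is maintained through a high-copy ColE1/pUC-type origin and selected with ampicillin via β-lactamase. The record lists no mammalian selection marker, so the plasmid is suited to transient transfection. The associated publication examined GP variants and their infectivity during the epidemic, so this wild-type Makona GP plausibly served as a reference for mutant comparisons. The record itself states only that the plasmid is for CMV-driven GP expression.
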