Addgene plasmid #85794: pGL4.23 WT 2014 EBOV + Mucin-Like Domain
Purpose: Ebola Virus (Makona) Glycoprotein in CMV driven mammalian expression vector
Depositing lab: Jeremy Luban & Pardis Sabeti. Publication: Ebola Virus Glycoprotein with Increased Infectivity Dominated the 2013-2016 Epidemic. Diehl WE, Lin AE, Grubaugh ND, Carvalho LM, Kim K, Kyawe PP, McCauley SM, Donnard E, Kucukural A, McDonel P, Schaffner SF, Garber M, Rambaut A, Andersen KG, Sabeti PC, Luban J. Cell. 2016 Nov 3;167(4):1088-1098.e6. doi: 10.1016/j.cell.2016.10.014. PubMed 27814506.
Backbone
  Vector backbone: pGL4.23
  Backbone manufacturer: Promega
  Backbone size w/o insert (bp): 2031
  Total vector size (bp): 5198
  Modifications to backbone: CMV IE promoter/enhancer inserted upstream of minimal promoter
  Vector type: Mammalian Expression
Growth in bacteria
  Bacterial resistance: Ampicillin, 100 μg/mL
  Growth temperature: 37°C
  Growth strain: DH5alpha
  Copy number: High Copy
Gene/Insert
  Gene/Insert name: Makona Ebola Virus Glycoprotein (alt names: EBOV GP; EBOV Makona GP)
  Species: Zaire ebolavirus - Makona
  Insert size (bp): 2031
  GenBank ID: KJ660346.2 AHX24649.2
  Promoter: CMV IE
  Cloning method: Restriction Enzyme; 5′ cloning site NcoI (not destroyed); 3′ cloning site XbaI (not destroyed)
  Sequencing primers: 5′ CMV F; 3′ SV40 pA R
Terms and licenses: Academic/Nonprofit Terms; Industry Terms: Not Available to Industry
How to cite: pGL4.23 WT 2014 EBOV + Mucin-Like Domain was a gift from Jeremy Luban & Pardis Sabeti (Addgene plasmid # 85794 ; http://n2t.net/addgene:85794 ; RRID:Addgene_85794)
